Addgene plasmid #29470: psiCHECK2-E2F3 3'UTR
Depositing lab: Judy Lieberman. Depositing organization: Boston Children's Hospital. Publication: miR-24 Inhibits cell proliferation by targeting E2F2, MYC, and other cell-cycle genes via binding to "seedless" 3'UTR microRNA recognition elements. Lal A, Navarro F, Maher CA, Maliszewski LE, Yan N, O'Day E, Chowdhury D, Dykxhoorn DM, Tsai P, Hofmann O, Becker KG, Gorospe M, Hide W, Lieberman J. Mol Cell. 2009 Sep 11. 35(5):610-25. 10.1016/j.molcel.2009.08.020 PubMed 19748357.
Backbone
  Vector backbone: psiCHECK2 (Promega)
  Backbone size w/o insert (bp): 6273
  Vector type: Mammalian Expression
Growth in bacteria
  Bacterial resistance: Ampicillin, 100 μg/mL
  Growth temperature: 37°C
  Growth strain: DH5alpha
  Copy number: High Copy
Gene/Insert
  Gene/Insert name: E2F3 3'UTR
  Species: H. sapiens (human)
  Insert size (bp): 3325
  Entrez Gene: E2F3 (a.k.a. E2F-3)
  Cloning method: Restriction Enzyme; 5′ cloning site Xho1 (not destroyed); 3′ cloning site Not1 (not destroyed)
  Sequencing primers: 5′ GTCCGCAACTACAACGCCTACCTT; 3′ AATGAGAGTGTTTCGTTCCTTCC
Terms and licenses: Academic/Nonprofit Terms; Industry Terms: Not Available to Industry
How to cite: psiCHECK2-E2F3 3'UTR was a gift from Judy Lieberman (Addgene plasmid # 29470 ; http://n2t.net/addgene:29470 ; RRID:Addgene_29470)
