[The description below was written by a language model from this plasmid's Addgene catalogue record.]
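Description:
psiCHECK2-E2F3 3'UTR is a mammalian expression reporter plasmid built on the commercial psiCHECK2 backbone (about 6.3 kb without insert). It is propagated in E. coli as a high-copy plasmid under ampicillin selection. The insert is the roughly 3.3 kb 3' untranslated region of the human E2F3 gene, which encodes a cell-cycle transcription factor. It was cloned by restriction digestion between XhoI and NotI sites, both of which remain intact, so the fragment can be excised or exchanged.

No feature table accompanies the record, so the regulatory elements are not listed individually. As a standard product, however, psiCHECK2 is a dual-luciferase vector. Its XhoI–NotI multiple cloning region lies immediately downstream of a Renilla luciferase coding sequence, so a cloned fragment becomes the 3'UTR of the Renilla transcript. A separate firefly luciferase cassette on the same plasmid serves as an internal normalisation control. Any factor that acts on the inserted UTR to reduce mRNA stability or translation lowers Renilla activity relative to firefly, giving a ratiometric readout that does not depend on transfection efficiency.

The associated publication concerns miR-24 repressing cell proliferation by targeting E2F2, MYC and other cell-cycle genes through "seedless" microRNA recognition elements in their 3'UTRs. This fits use of the construct in transfected mammalian cells to test whether the E2F3 3'UTR confers microRNA-dependent repression, for example upon co-delivery of a microRNA mimic or inhibitor. The record does not indicate any mutations in the UTR, so it appears to represent the wild-type sequence.
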