>Addgene plasmid #29470 | psiCHECK2-E2F3 3'UTR | addgene partial sequence | sequence record 34859 | 29470 with psiCHECK2-R (5' CGAGGTCCGAAGACTCATTT 3')
TGTAATGAAAATAAAGATATTTTATTGCGGCCAGCGGCCGCCCCATTTGAAGTGGTAAGATCACAGCTAG
AGAACAGGTCACCCTGTAACAAATCTATTTACAAAATCCATCATAAAAGCTTTTTTTTGTTTTTTTTTAC
ATTATATTACATATTTTCTTTTTTAAACTAGCATACAACACAAAGCTAAACTGATTAGTAGTTTGCCTAC
TCCCAATTTTGGGAGAAATACTTCCTTTTTACAAAATCACGTACCCCGTAGGAAAAGAAATTCCCACACC
CTGACAATTGCCACCCGACTTACTCTGCAAGCCATCTTCCTTCATATCCCTCCTTCTCATACACACGAGT
TGTCATGCACACACTGAATTCTTATTTTCTTTTTCCTGAAAGCTTAAGCTTTAAATACTGCAATTTTATT
TACAGATCTACACGTACAACAAAAATGAAAACAAGAGCCACAACAAAGAACAGAAAAACAAAAACAAAAT
AACACTCTTAAAAAATTACAAAGCAGCTAGAAAGTATTCTGGCAGTGTTTACAAATTAATTGCTATTTTT
GTACAAAATTGCTAAATAATGAAAATGTGAGTAGACTACATATCAACTTAAATAAAACGATTGCTATGCA
CAACTCTGTACATATAAACACACTCCTAACACTGTTTGACAGCTCATGTGTTGCCCTTTATACATTTTAT
TTTCTAAGGCTCACGCAGTCATAATTTGCACACTTGTAACTTTTAGCCATTTCGTGTGTGAGCTTTAATA
GCAGCAACTCAATGGTACCAGGAAACCTGCATACTTAGTACTTAAAGTAACGCAAATACTGTAGTACTAA
CCCACTTTGTGTGCCGGATACTAAGTCAAAAAGAAAATTACTTAATGCAAACAAAATACAGTATGGACAT
CTAATTAATGTAC
